>Addgene plasmid #245715 | pICSL47761-LC | addgene full sequence | sequence record 496040 | Addgene NGS Result
TCTGTGAAGACAATTACGAATTCCCATGGGGAGTGAGACCGCAGCTGGCACGACAGGTTTCCCGACTGGA
AAGCGGGCAGTGAGCGCAACGCAATTAATGTGAGTTAGCTCACTCATTAGGCACCCCAGGCTTTACACTT
TATGCTTCCGGCTCGTATGTTGTGTGGAATTGTGAGCGGATAACAATTTCACACAGGAAACAGCTATGAC
CATGATTACGCCAAGCTTGCATGCCTGCAGGTCGACTCTAGAGGATCCCCGGGTACCGAGCTCGAATTCA
CTGGCCGTCGTTTTACAACGTCGTGACTGGGAAAACCCTGGCGTTACCCAACTTAATCGCCTTGCAGCAC
ATCCCCCTTTCGCCAGCTGGCGTAATAGCGAAGAGGCCCGCACCGATCGCCCTTCCCAACAGTTGCGCAG
CCTGAATGGCGAATGGCGCCTGATGCGGTATTTTCTCCTTACGCATCTGTGCGGTATTTCACACCGCATA
TGGTGCACTCTCAGTACAATCTGCTCTGATGCCGCATAGTTAAGCCAGCCCCGACACCCGCCAACACCCG
CTGACGCGCCCTGACGGGCTTGTCTGCTCCCGGCATCCGCTTACAGACAAGCTGTGACGGTCTCACGCTC
AGATTGTCTTCTGCACGAAGTGGTTTAAACTATCAGTGTTTGACAGGATATATTGGCGGGTAAACCTAAG
AGAAAAGAGCGTTTATTAGAATAATCGGATATTTAAAAGGGCGTGAAAAGGTTTATCCGTTCGTCCATTT
GTATGTGCATGCCAACCACAGGGTTCCCCAGATCAGGCGCTGGCTGCTGAACCCCCAGCCGGAACTGACC
CCACAAGGCCCTAGCGTTTGCAATGCACCAGGTCATCATTGACCCAGGCGTGTTCCACCAGGCCGCTGCC
TCGCAACTCTTCGCAGGCTTCGCCGACCTGCTCGCGCCACTTCTTCACGCGGGTGGAATCCGATCCGCAC
ATGAGGCGGAAGGTTTCCAGCTTGAGCGGGTACGGCTCCCGGTGCGAGCTGAAATAGTCGAACATCCGTC
GGGCCGTCGGCGACAGCTTGCGGTACTTCTCCCATATGAATTTCGTGTAGTGGTCGCCAGCAAACAGCAC
GACGATTTCCTCGTCGATCAGGACCTGGCAACGGGACGTTTTCTTGCCACGGTCCAGGACGCGGAAGCGG
TGCAGCAGCGACACCGATTCCAGGTGCCCAACGCGGTCGGACGTGAAGCCCATCGCCGTCGCCTGTAGGC
GCGACAGGCATTCCTCGGCCTTCGTGTAATACCGGCCATTGATCGACCAGCCCAGGTCCTGGCAAAGCTC
GTAGAACGTGAAGGTGATCGGCTCGCCGATAGGGGTGCGCTTCGCGTACTCCAACACCTGCTGCCACACC
AGTTCGTCATCGTCGGCCCGCAGCTCGACGCCGGTGTAGGTGATCTTCACGTCCTTGTTGACGTGGAAAA
TGACCTTGTTTTGCAGCGCCTCGCGCGGGATTTTCTTGTTGCGCGTGGTGAACAGGGCAGAGCGGGCCGT
GTCGTTTGGCATCGCTCGCATCGTGTCCGGCCACGGCGCAATATCGAACAAGGAAAGCTGCATTTCCTTG
ATCTGCTGCTTCGTGTGTTTCAGCAACGCGGCCTGCTTGGCCTCGCTGACCTGTTTTGCCAGGTCCTCGC
CGGCGGTTTTTCGCTTCTTGGTCGTCATAGTTCCTCGCGTGTCGATGGTCATCGACTTCGCCAAACCTGC
CGCCTCCTGTTCAAGACGACGCGAACGCTCCACGGCGGCCGATGGCGCGGGCAGGGCAGGGGGAGCCAGT
TGCACGCTGTCGCGCTCGATCTTGGCCGTAGCTTGCTGGACCATCGAGCCGACGGACTGGAAGGTTTCGC
GGGGCGCACGCATGACGGTGCGGCTTGCGATGGTTTCGGCATCCTCGGCGGAAAACCCCGCGTCGATCAG
TTCTTGCCTGTATGCCTTCCGGTCAAACGTCCGATTCATTCACCCTCCTTGCGGGATTGCCCCGACTCAC
GCCGGGGCAATGTGCCCTTATTCCTGATTTGACCCGCCTGGTGCCTTGGTGTCCAGATAATCCACCTTAT
CGGCAATGAAGTCGGTCCCGTAGACCGTCTGGCCGTCCTTCTCGTACTTGGTATTCCGAATCTTGCCCTG
CACGAATACCAGCGACCCCTTGCCCAAATACTTGCCGTGGGCCTCGGCCTGAGAGCCAAAACACTTGATG
CGGAAGAAGTCGGTGCGCTCCTGCTTGTCGCCGGCATCGTTGCGCCACATCTAAGATCCAGACCAAGTTT
ACTCATATATACTTTAGATTGATTTAAAACTTCATTTTTAATTTAAAAGGATCTAGGTGAAGATCCTTTT
TGATAATCTCATGACCAAAATCCCTTAACGTGAGTTTTCGTTCCACTGAGCGTCAGACCCCGTAGAAAAG
ATCAAAGGATCTTCTTGAGATCCTTTTTTTCTGCGCGTAATCTGCTGCTTGCAAACAAAAAAACCACCGC
TACCAGCGGTGGTTTGTTTGCCGGATCAAGAGCTACCAACTCTTTTTCCGAAGGTAACTGGCTTCAGCAG
AGCGCAGATACCAAATACTGTCCTTCTAGTGTAGCCGTAGTTAGGCCACCACTTCAAGAACTCTGTAGCA
CCGCCTACATACCTCGCTCTGCTAATCCTGTTACCAGTGGCTGCTGCCAGTGGCGATAAGTCGTGTCTTA
CCGGGTTGGACTCAAGACGATAGTTACCGGATAAGGCGCAGCGGTCGGGCTGAACGGGGGGTTCGTGCAC
ACAGCCCAGCTTGGAGCGAACGACCTACACCGAACTGAGATACCTACAGCGTGAGCTATGAGAAAGCGCC
ACGCTTCCCGAAGGGAGAAAGGCGGACAGGTATCCGGTAAGCGGCAGGGTCGGAACAGGAGAGCGCACGA
GGGAGCTTCCAGGGGGAAACGCCTGGTATCTTTATAGTCCTGTCGGGTTTCGCCACCTCTGACTTGAGCG
TCGATTTTTGTGATGCTCGTCAGGGGGGCGGAGCCTATGGAAAAACGCCAGCAACGCGGCCTTTTTACGG
TTCCTGGCCTTTTGCTGGCCTTTTGCTCACATGTTCTTTCCTGCGTTATCCCCTGATTCTGTGGATAACC
GTATTACCGCCTTTGAGTGAGCTGATACCGCTCGCCGCAGCCGAACGACCGAGCGCAGCGAGTCAGTGAG
CGAGGAAGCGGAAGAGCGCCTGATGCGGTATTTTCTCCTTACGCATCTGTGCGGTATTTCACACCGCATA
TGGTGCACTCTCAGTACAATCTGCTCTGATGCCGCATAGTTAAGCCAGTATACACTCCGCTATCGCTACG
TGACTGGGTCATGGCTGCGCCCCGACACCCGCCAACACCCGCTGACGCGCCCTGACGGGCTTGTCTGCTC
CCGGCATCCGCTTACAGACAAGCTGTGACCGACTCCGGGAGCTGCATGTGTCAGAGGTTTTCACCGTCAT
CACCGAAACGCGCGAGGCAGCTGCGGTAAAGCTCATCAGCGTGGTCGTGAAGCGATTCACAGATGTCTGC
CTGTTCATCCGCGTCCAGCTCGTTGAGTTTCTCCAGAAGCGTTAATGTCTGGCTTCTGATAAAGCGGGCC
ATGTTAAGGGCGGTTTTTTCCTGTTTGGTCACTGATGCCTCCGTGTAAGGGGGATTTCTGTTCATGGGGG
TAATGATACCGATGAAACGAGAGAGGATGCTCACGATACGGGTTACTGATGATGAACATGCCCGGTTACT
GGAACGTTGTGAGGGTAAACAACTGGCGGTATGGATGCGGCGGGACCAGAGAAAAATCACTCAGGGTCAA
TGCCAGCGCTTCGTTAATACAGATGTAGGTGTTCCACAGGGTAGCCAGCAGCATCCTGCGATGCAGATCC
GGAACATAATGGTGCAGGGCGCTGACTTCCGCGTTTCCAGACTTTACGAAACACGGAAACCCAAGACCAT
TCATGTTGTTGCTCAGGTCGCAGACGTTTTGCAGCAGCAGTCGCTTCACGTTCGCTCGCGTATCGGTGAT
TCATTCTGCTAACCAGTAAGGCAACCCCGCCAGCCTAGCCGGGTCCTCAACGACAGGAGCACGATCATGC
GCACCCGTGGCCAGGACCCAACGCTGCCCGAGCCTTACCAATGCTTAATCAGTGAGGCACCTATCTCAGC
GATCTGTCTATTTCGTTCATCCATAGTTGCCTGACTCCCCGTCGTGTAGATAACTACGATACGGGAGGGC
TTACCATCTGGCCCCAGTGCTGCAATGATACCGCGAGAACCACGCTCACCGGCTCCAGATTTATCAGCAA
TAAACCAGCCAGCCGGAAGGGCCGAGCGCAGAAGTGGTCCTGCAACTTTATCCGCCTCCATCCAGTCTAT
TAATTGTTGCCGGGAAGCTAGAGTAAGTAGTTCGCCAGTTAATAGTTTGCGCAACGTTGTTGCCATTGCT
ACAGGCATCGTGGTGTCACGCTCGTCGTTTGGTATGGCTTCATTCAGCTCCGGTTCCCAACGATCAAGGC
GAGTTACATGATCCCCCATGTTGTGCAAAAAAGCGGTTAGCTCCTTCGGTCCTCCGATCGTTGTCAGAAG
TAAGTTGGCCGCAGTGTTATCACTCATGGTTATGGCAGCACTGCATAATTCTCTTACTGTCATGCCATCC
GTAAGATGCTTTTCTGTGACTGGTGAGTACTCAACCAAGTCATTCTGAGAATAGTGTATGCGGCGACCGA
GTTGCTCTTGCCCGGCGTCAATACGGGATAATACCGCGCCACATAGCAGAACTTTAAAAGTGCTCATCAT
TGGAAAACGTTCTTCGGGGCGAAAACTCTCAAGGATCTTACCGCTGTTGAGATCCAGTTCGATGTAACCC
ACTCGTGCACCCAACTGATCTTCAGCATCTTTTACTTTCACCAGCGTTTCTGGGTGAGCAAAAACAGGAA
GGCAAAATGCCGCAAAAAAGGGAATAAGGGCGACACGGAAATGTTGAATACTCATACTCTTCCTTTTTCA
ATATTATTGAAGCATTTATCAAGGTTATTGTCTCATGAGCGGATACATATTTGAATGTATTTAGAAAAAT
AAACAAATAGGGGTTCCGCGCACGAATTGGCCAGCGCTGCCATTTTTGGGGTGAGGCCGTTCGCGGCCGA
GGGGCGCAGCCCCTGGGGGGATGGGAGGCCCGCGTTAGCGGGCCGGGAGGGTTCGAGAAGGGGGGGCACC
CCCCTTCGGCGTGCGCGGTCACGCGCACAGGGCGCAGCCCTGGTTAAAAACAAGGTTTATAAATATTGGT
TTAAAAGCAGGTTAAAAGACAGGTTAGCGGTGGCCGAAAAACGGGCGGAAACCCTTGCAAATGCTGGATT
TTCTGCCTGTGGACAGCCCCTCAAATGTCAATAGGTGCGCCCCTCATCTGTCAGCACTCTGCCCCTCAAG
TGTCAAGGATCGCGCCCCTCATCTGTCAGTAGTCGCGCCCCTCAAGTGTCAATACCGCAGGGCACTTATC
CCCAGGCTTGTCCACATCATCTGTGGGAAACTCGCGTAAAATCAGGCGTTTTCGCCGATTTGCGAGGCTG
GCCAGCTCCACGTCGCCGGCCGAAATCGAGCCTGCCCCTCATCTGTCAACGCCGCGCCGGGTGAGTCGGC
CCCTCAAGTGTCAACGTCCGCCCCTCATCTGTCAGTGAGGGCCAAGTTTTCCGCGAGGTATCCACAACGC
CGGCGGCCGCGGTGTCTCGCACACGGCTTCGACGGCGTTTCTGGCGCGTTTGCAGGGCCATAGACGGCCG
CCAGCCCAGCGGCGAGGGCAACCAGCCCGGTGAGCGTCGCAAAGGAGATCCTGATCTGACTGATGGGCTG
CCTGTATCGAGTGGTGATTTTGTGCCGAGCTGCCGGTCGGGGAGCTGTTGGCTGGCTGGTGGCAGGATAT
ATTGTGGTGTAAACAAATTGACGCTTAGACAACTTAATAACACATTGCGGACGTTTTTAATGTACTGGGG
TGGATGCAGTGGGCCCCAC
Features (pLannotate 1.2.2; 18 found; start..end, strand, type, name):
     41..83      +  CDS            lacI (fragment): lac repressor; lacI; The lac repressor binds to the lac operator to inhibit transcription in E. coli. This inhibition can be relieved by adding lactose or isopropyl-β-D-thiogalactopyranoside (IPTG).
     96..117     +  protein_bind   CAP binding site: CAP binding activates transcription in the presence of cAMP. E. coli catabolite activator protein
    132..162     +  promoter       lac promoter: promoter for the E. coli lac operon
    170..186     +  protein_bind   lac operator: The lac repressor binds to the lac operator to inhibit transcription in E. coli. This inhibition can be relieved by adding lactose or isopropyl-β-D-thiogalactopyranoside (IPTG). lac repressor encoded by lacI
    223..279     -  misc_feature   MCS: pUC18/19 multiple cloning site
    276..433     +  CDS            lacZα (fragment): LacZα fragment of β-galactosidase; lacZ fragment
    439..538     -  misc_feature   bom (fragment): basis of mobility region from pBR322
    671..695     +  misc_feature   RB T-DNA repeat: right border repeat from nopaline C58 T-DNA
    807..827     -  CDS            TetR (fragment): tetracycline resistance regulatory protein; tetR
    854..1999    -  CDS            trfA: TRFA_ECOLX - Experimental evidence at protein level: Swiss-Prot protein existence level 1. Also involved in plasmid copy number control, promoting intermolecular coupling of protein bound iterons at oriV, which inhibits replication initiation. From Escherichia coli.
   2465..3053    +  rep_origin     ori: high-copy-number ColE1/pMB1/pBR322/pUC origin of replication
   3239..3379    -  misc_feature   bom: basis of mobility region from pBR322
   3481..3672    -  CDS            rop: Rop protein, which maintains plasmids at low copy number; rop
   3689..4069    +  CDS            YPB1_ECOLX: Protein predicted: Swiss-Prot protein existence level 4. From Escherichia coli.
   4165..5025    -  CDS            AmpR: β-lactamase; bla; confers resistance to ampicillin, carbenicillin, and related antibiotics
   5026..5130    -  promoter       AmpR promoter: bla
   5217..5848    -  rep_origin     oriV: incP origin of replication
   5940..5964    +  misc_feature   LB T-DNA repeat: left border repeat from nopaline C58 T-DNA
