[The description below was written by a language model from this plasmid's Addgene catalogue record and pLannotate feature annotations shown in this document.]
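Description:
pICSL47761-LC is an empty Golden Gate acceptor plasmid for the MoClo modular cloning system, derived from pICH47761 and designated as the Level 1, position 4, forward-orientation acceptor. It is used to assemble Level 0 parts such as promoters, coding sequences and terminators into a complete transcriptional unit, mainly for plant synthetic biology. Parts are inserted by BsaI cloning between GGAG and GCTT overhangs, and the BsaI sites are destroyed in the product. Internal BsaI and BpiI sites in the backbone were removed by point mutation so they do not interfere with assembly.

The replaceable cloning cassette, recorded as a 596 bp synthetic insert, is a lacZα dropout. The feature table shows a CAP binding site, lac promoter and lac operator driving a lacZα fragment with a pUC-type multiple cloning site. Successful assemblies displace this cassette, so correct clones are white on X-gal/IPTG plates and the uncut vector gives blue colonies.

The cassette lies between nopaline-type left and right T-DNA border repeats, and the backbone also carries the incP oriV with its trfA replication initiator. These are features typical of a broad-host-range binary vector that can be maintained in Agrobacterium, although the record does not explicitly state such use. What distinguishes this "LC" version is a pBR322-type origin accompanied by rop and the bom region, which keeps copy number low in E. coli and may help with inserts that are unstable or toxic at high copy. Selection is by ampicillin resistance from bla under its native promoter. The sequenced record of 6,039 nt is consistent with the stated backbone plus the dropout cassette.
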