Addgene plasmid #245715: pICSL47761-LC
Purpose: (Empty Backbone) Level 1 Position 4 FORWARD acceptor Low - copy (with pBR322 origin of replication) GGAG - GCTT
Depositing lab: Mark Youles. Depositing organization: Sainsbury Laboratory, Norwich.
Backbone
  Vector backbone: pICH47761
  Backbone size (bp): 5443
  Vector type: Synthetic Biology
  Selectable markers: Lac Z for blue/white negative selction with the addition of X-gal and ITPG
Growth in bacteria
  Bacterial resistance: Ampicillin, 100 μg/mL
  Growth temperature: 37°C
  Growth strain: DH5alpha
  Copy number: Low Copy
Gene/Insert
  Gene/Insert name: None
  Mutation: BsaI/BpiI sites removed by point-mutation
Terms and licenses: Academic/Nonprofit Terms; Industry Terms: Not Available to Industry
Depositor comments: Level 1 Acceptor for making low copy full transcriptional unit modules in Level 1 position 4 (FORWARD) used for GoldenGate assemblies using the MoClo overhang syntax. Plant Golden-gate Promoters, Terminators and Level0/Level1 cloning acceptors. Insert Size: 596, Species: Synthetic. 5' Cloning Site: BsaI (Destroyed), 3' Cloning Site: BsaI (Destroyed).
How to cite: pICSL47761-LC was a gift from Mark Youles (Addgene plasmid # 245715 ; http://n2t.net/addgene:245715 ; RRID:Addgene_245715)
